Addgene plasmid #118709: pLenti CMV TRE3G Neo GFP-Lamin A wildtype
Purpose: Lentiviral TET-ON inducible GFP-Lamin A wildtype
Depositing lab: Tom Misteli. Depositing organization: National Cancer Institute (NCI). Publication: A high-content imaging-based screening pipeline for the systematic identification of anti-progeroid compounds. Kubben N, Brimacombe KR, Donegan M, Li Z, Misteli T. Methods. 2015 Sep 1. pii: S1046-2023(15)30070-0. doi: 10.1016/j.ymeth.2015.08.024. PubMed 26341717.
Backbone
  Vector backbone: pLenti CMV TRE3G Neomycin
  Backbone manufacturer: Eric Campeau
  Backbone size w/o insert (bp): 8013
  Total vector size (bp): 10795
  Vector type: Mammalian Expression, Lentiviral ; TET-ON inducible
  Selectable markers: Neomycin (select with G418)
Growth in bacteria
  Bacterial resistance: Ampicillin, 100 μg/mL
  Growth temperature: 30°C
  Growth strain: NEB Stable
  Growth instructions: Construct may be grown in DH5A cells, and or 37 degrees, though STBL3 and 30 degrees are recommended to reduce chance of recombination events.
  Copy number: Unknown
Gene/Insert
  Gene/Insert name: GFP-Lamin A human wildtype (alt name: LMNA WT)
  Species: H. sapiens (human)
  Insert size (bp): 2782
  GenBank ID: ENSG00000160789
  Entrez Gene: LMNA (a.k.a. CDCD1, CDDC, CMD1A, CMT2B1, EMD2, FPL, FPLD, FPLD2, HGPS, IDC, LDP1, LFP, LGMD1B, LMN1, LMNC, LMNL1, MADA, PRO1)
  Promoter: CMV TRE3G (TET-ON)
  Tag / fusion protein: GFP (N terminal on insert)
  Cloning method: Gateway Cloning
  Sequencing primers: 5′ tgaccagtttactccctatcagtg; 3′ CATAGCGTAAAAGGAGCAACA
Terms and licenses: Academic/Nonprofit Terms; Industry Terms: Not Available to Industry
Depositor comments: To generate mammalian inducible cell lines co-infect with lentivirus made from: pLenti CMV rtTA3 Hygro (w785-1)( Addgene Plasmid #26730)
How to cite: pLenti CMV TRE3G Neo GFP-Lamin A wildtype was a gift from Tom Misteli (Addgene plasmid # 118709 ; http://n2t.net/addgene:118709 ; RRID:Addgene_118709)
