[The description below was written by a language model from this plasmid's Addgene catalogue record and pLannotate feature annotations shown in this document.]
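Description:
pLenti CMV TRE3G Neo GFP-Lamin A wildtype is a lentiviral transfer plasmid for doxycycline-inducible (TET-ON) expression of human wild-type lamin A fused at its N terminus to EGFP. It is built on the pLenti CMV TRE3G Neomycin backbone and totals roughly 10.8 kb, of which about 2.8 kb is the insert. In bacteria it is maintained through a high-copy ColE1/pUC-type origin and selected with ampicillin via the bla gene. An f1 origin, an SV40 origin and remnants of lac and phage promoter elements are also annotated in the backbone. The record notes that recombination-deficient strains are preferred, as is common for LTR-containing plasmids.

The viral portion follows an HIV-1-derived design. An RSV promoter drives a truncated 5' LTR, followed by the Ψ packaging signal, RRE for Rev-dependent export and the cPPT/CTS. A truncated LTR (the 3' LTR, though labelled 5' by the annotation tool) and an SV40 polyadenylation signal close the unit. Within it, the TRE3G promoter controls the EGFP-LMNA open reading frame, which is flanked by attB1 and attB2 sites left by Gateway cloning and followed by a WPRE to enhance transcript expression. A separate mouse PGK promoter drives NeoR, allowing G418 selection of transduced mammalian cells.

Because the plasmid carries no transactivator, induction requires rtTA supplied in trans, and the depositor recommends co-infection with a lentivirus expressing rtTA3. The associated publication describes a high-content imaging pipeline for identifying anti-progeroid compounds. The record does not state this construct's exact role there, but inducible stable lines made with it would allow fluorescent visualisation of wild-type lamin A.
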