Features (pLannotate 1.2.2; 32 found; start..end, strand, type, name):
      1..125     +  rep_origin     RSF ori (fragment): Plasmids containing the RSF 1030 origin of replication can be propagated in E. coli cells that contain additional plasmids with compatible origins.
    127..219     +  CDS            lacI (fragment): lac repressor; lacI; The lac repressor binds to the lac operator to inhibit transcription in E. coli. This inhibition can be relieved by adding lactose or isopropyl-β-D-thiogalactopyranoside (IPTG).
    232..253     +  protein_bind   CAP binding site: CAP binding activates transcription in the presence of cAMP. E. coli catabolite activator protein
    268..298     +  promoter       lac promoter: promoter for the E. coli lac operon
    302..324     +  protein_bind   lac operator (fragment): The lac repressor binds to the lac operator to inhibit transcription in E. coli. This inhibition can be relieved by adding lactose or isopropyl-β-D-thiogalactopyranoside (IPTG). lac repressor encoded by lacI
    367..385     +  promoter       T3 promoter: promoter for bacteriophage T3 RNA polymerase
    413..639     +  promoter       RSV promoter: Rous sarcoma virus enhancer/promoter
    640..820     +  LTR            5' LTR (truncated): truncated 5' long terminal repeat (LTR) from HIV-1
    867..992     +  misc_feature   HIV-1 Ψ: packaging signal of human immunodeficiency virus type 1
    976..1339    +  CDS            HIV-1 gag (fragment): gag protein from human immunodeficiency virus 1; gag
   1485..1718    +  misc_feature   RRE: The Rev response element (RRE) of HIV-1 allows for Rev-dependent mRNA export from the nucleus to the cytoplasm.
   2095..2195    +  CDS            Rev (fragment): human immunodeficiency virus 1 (HIV-1) Rev protein; rev; enhances nuclear export of unspliced and incompletely spliced viral mRNAs
   2214..2331    +  misc_feature   cPPT/CTS: central polypurine tract and central termination sequence of HIV-1
   2361..2736    +  promoter       TRE3G promoter: 3rd-generation Tet-responsive promoter that can be activated by binding of Tet-On® 3G
   2782..2806    +  protein_bind   attB1: mutant version of attB; recombination site for the Gateway® BP reaction BP Clonase™
   2826..3542    +  CDS            EGFP: EGFP is a basic (constitutively fluorescent) green fluorescent protein published in 1996, derived from Aequorea victoria. It is reported to be a rapidly-maturing weak dimer with moderate acid sensitivity.
   3543..3561    +  misc_feature   MCS (fragment): multiple cloning site
   3588..5576    +  CDS            LMNA: LMNA_HUMAN - Also known as LMN1. Experimental evidence at protein level: Swiss-Prot protein existence level 1. Prelamin-A/C can accelerate smooth muscle cell senescence. It acts to disrupt mitosis and induce DNA damage in vascular smooth muscle cells (VSMCs), leading to mitotic failure, genomic instability, and premature senescence. From Homo sapiens (Human).
   5620..5644    -  protein_bind   attB2: mutant version of attB; recombination site for the Gateway® BP reaction BP Clonase™
   5675..6263    +  misc_feature   WPRE: woodchuck hepatitis virus posttranscriptional regulatory element
   6306..6805    +  promoter       PGK promoter: mouse phosphoglycerate kinase 1 promoter
   6819..7622    +  CDS            NeoR/KanR: aminoglycoside phosphotransferase from Tn5; aph(3')-II (or nptII); confers resistance to neomycin, kanamycin, and G418 (Geneticin®)
   7643..7780    +  CDS            nef (fragment): NEF_HV1LA - Experimental evidence at protein level: Swiss-Prot protein existence level 1. Extracellular Nef protein targets CD4(+) T-lymphocytes for apoptosis by interacting with CXCR4 surface receptors. From Human immunodeficiency virus type 1 group M subtype B (isolate Lai) (HIV-1).
   7766..7946    +  LTR            5' LTR (truncated): truncated 5' long terminal repeat (LTR) from HIV-1
   8018..8139    +  polyA_signal   SV40 poly(A) signal: SV40 polyadenylation signal
   8179..8314    +  rep_origin     SV40 ori: SV40 origin of replication
   8335..8353    -  promoter       T7 promoter: promoter for bacteriophage T7 RNA polymerase
   8361..8516    +  CDS            lacZα (fragment): LacZα fragment of β-galactosidase; lacZ fragment
   8521..8949    +  rep_origin     f1 ori (sequence partly withheld): f1 bacteriophage origin of replication; arrow indicates direction of (+) strand synthesis
   9002..9106    +  promoter       AmpR promoter: bla
   9107..9967    +  CDS            AmpR: β-lactamase; bla; confers resistance to ampicillin, carbenicillin, and related antibiotics
  10138..10726   +  rep_origin     ori: high-copy-number ColE1/pMB1/pBR322/pUC origin of replication
>Addgene plasmid #118709 | pLenti CMV TRE3G Neo GFP-Lamin A wildtype | addgene full sequence | sequence record 228565 | Addgene NGS Result
CATGTTCTTTCCTGCGTTATCCCCTGATTCTGTGGATAACCGTATTACCGCCTTTGAGTGAGCTGATACC
GCTCGCCGCAGCCGAACGACCGAGCGCAGCGAGTCAGTGAGCGAGGAAGCGGAAGAGCGCCCAATACGCA
AACCGCCTCTCCCCGCGCGTTGGCCGATTCATTAATGCAGCTGGCACGACAGGTTTCCCGACTGGAAAGC
GGGCAGTGAGCGCAACGCAATTAATGTGAGTTAGCTCACTCATTAGGCACCCCAGGCTTTACACTTTATG
CTTCCGGCTCGTATGTTGTGTGGAATTGTGAGCGGATAACAATTTCACACAGGAAACAGCTATGACCATG
ATTACGCCAAGCGCGCAATTAACCCTCACTAAAGGGAACAAAAGCTGGAGCTGCAAGCTTAATGTAGTCT
TATGCAATACTCTTGTAGTCTTGCAACATGGTAACGATGAGTTAGCAACATGCCTTACAAGGAGAGAAAA
AGCACCGTGCATGCCGATTGGTGGAAGTAAGGTGGTACGATCGTGCCTTATTAGGAAGGCAACAGACGGG
TCTGACATGGATTGGACGAACCACTGAATTGCCGCATTGCAGAGATATTGTATTTAAGTGCCTAGCTCGA
TACATAAACGGGTCTCTCTGGTTAGACCAGATCTGAGCCTGGGAGCTCTCTGGCTAACTAGGGAACCCAC
TGCTTAAGCCTCAATAAAGCTTGCCTTGAGTGCTTCAAGTAGTGTGTGCCCGTCTGTTGTGTGACTCTGG
TAACTAGAGATCCCTCAGACCCTTTTAGTCAGTGTGGAAAATCTCTAGCAGTGGCGCCCGAACAGGGACT
TGAAAGCGAAAGGGAAACCAGAGGAGCTCTCTCGACGCAGGACTCGGCTTGCTGAAGCGCGCACGGCAAG
AGGCGAGGGGCGGCGACTGGTGAGTACGCCAAAAATTTTGACTAGCGGAGGCTAGAAGGAGAGAGATGGG
TGCGAGAGCGTCAGTATTAAGCGGGGGAGAATTAGATCGCGATGGGAAAAAATTCGGTTAAGGCCAGGGG
GAAAGAAAAAATATAAATTAAAACATATAGTATGGGCAAGCAGGGAGCTAGAACGATTCGCAGTTAATCC
TGGCCTGTTAGAAACATCAGAAGGCTGTAGACAAATACTGGGACAGCTACAACCATCCCTTCAGACAGGA
TCAGAAGAACTTAGATCATTATATAATACAGTAGCAACCCTCTATTGTGTGCATCAAAGGATAGAGATAA
AAGACACCAAGGAAGCTTTAGACAAGATAGAGGAAGAGCAAAACAAAAGTAAGACCACCGCACAGCAAGC
GGCCGCTGATCTTCAGACCTGGAGGAGGAGATATGAGGGACAATTGGAGAAGTGAATTATATAAATATAA
AGTAGTAAAAATTGAACCATTAGGAGTAGCACCCACCAAGGCAAAGAGAAGAGTGGTGCAGAGAGAAAAA
AGAGCAGTGGGAATAGGAGCTTTGTTCCTTGGGTTCTTGGGAGCAGCAGGAAGCACTATGGGCGCAGCGT
CAATGACGCTGACGGTACAGGCCAGACAATTATTGTCTGGTATAGTGCAGCAGCAGAACAATTTGCTGAG
GGCTATTGAGGCGCAACAGCATCTGTTGCAACTCACAGTCTGGGGCATCAAGCAGCTCCAGGCAAGAATC
CTGGCTGTGGAAAGATACCTAAAGGATCAACAGCTCCTGGGGATTTGGGGTTGCTCTGGAAAACTCATTT
GCACCACTGCTGTGCCTTGGAATGCTAGTTGGAGTAATAAATCTCTGGAACAGATTTGGAATCACACGAC
CTGGATGGAGTGGGACAGAGAAATTAACAATTACACAAGCTTAATACACTCCTTAATTGAAGAATCGCAA
AACCAGCAAGAAAAGAATGAACAAGAATTATTGGAATTAGATAAATGGGCAAGTTTGTGGAATTGGTTTA
ACATAACAAATTGGCTGTGGTATATAAAATTATTCATAATGATAGTAGGAGGCTTGGTAGGTTTAAGAAT
AGTTTTTGCTGTACTTTCTATAGTGAATAGAGTTAGGCAGGGATATTCACCATTATCGTTTCAGACCCAC
CTCCCAACCCCGAGGGGACCCGACAGGCCCGAAGGAATAGAAGAAGAAGGTGGAGAGAGAGACAGAGACA
GATCCATTCGATTAGTGAACGGATCTCGACGGTATCGGTTAACTTTTAAAAGAAAAGGGGGGATTGGGGG
GTACAGTGCAGGGGAAAGAATAGTAGACATAATAGCAACAGACATACAAACTAAAGAATTACAAAAACAA
ATTACAAAAATTCAAAATTTTATCGATCACGAGACTAGCCTCGAGTTGGCTTTACTCCCTATCAGTGATA
GAGAACGTATGAAGAGTTTACTCCCTATCAGTGATAGAGAACGTATGCAGACTTTACTCCCTATCAGTGA
TAGAGAACGTATAAGGAGTTTACTCCCTATCAGTGATAGAGAACGTATGACCAGTTTACTCCCTATCAGT
GATAGAGAACGTATCTACAGTTTACTCCCTATCAGTGATAGAGAACGTATATCCAGTTTACTCCCTATCA
GTGATAGAGAACGTATAAGCTTTAGGCGTGTACGGTGGGCGCCTATAAAAGCAGAGCTCGTTTAGTGAAC
CGTCAGATCGCCTGGAGCAATTCCACAACACTTTTGTCTTATACCAACTTTCCGTACCACTTCCTACCCT
CGTAAACCGGTTCGTCGACTAGTCCAGTGTGGTGGAATTCTGCAGATATCAACAAGTTTGTACAAAAAAG
CAGGCTTTAAATACCGGTCGCCACCATGGTGAGCAAGGGCGAGGAGCTGTTCACCGGGGTGGTGCCCATC
CTGGTCGAGCTGGACGGCGACGTAAACGGCCACAAGTTCAGCGTGTCCGGCGAGGGCGAGGGCGATGCCA
CCTACGGCAAGCTGACCCTGAAGTTCATCTGCACCACCGGCAAGCTGCCCGTGCCCTGGCCCACCCTCGT
GACCACCCTGACCTACGGCGTGCAGTGCTTCAGCCGCTACCCCGACCACATGAAGCAGCACGACTTCTTC
AAGTCCGCCATGCCCGAAGGCTACGTCCAGGAGCGCACCATCTTCTTCAAGGACGACGGCAACTACAAGA
CCCGCGCCGAGGTGAAGTTCGAGGGCGACACCCTGGTGAACCGCATCGAGCTGAAGGGCATCGACTTCAA
GGAGGACGGCAACATCCTGGGGCACAAGCTGGAGTACAACTACAACAGCCACAACGTCTATATCATGGCC
GACAAGCAGAAGAACGGCATCAAGGTGAACTTCAAGATCCGCCACAACATCGAGGACGGCAGCGTGCAGC
TCGCCGACCACTACCAGCAGAACACCCCCATCGGCGACGGCCCCGTGCTGCTGCCCGACAACCACTACCT
GAGCACCCAGTCCGCCCTGAGCAAAGACCCCAACGAGAAGCGCGATCACATGGTCCTGCTGGAGTTCGTG
ACCGCCGCCGGGATCACTCTCGGCATGGACGAGCTGTACAAGTCCGGACTCAGATCTCGAGATTTCGAAA
AAGGCGCCGGGTCGACCGAGACCCCGTCCCAGCGGCGCGCCACCCGCAGCGGGGCGCAGGCCAGCTCCAC
TCCGCTGTCGCCCACCCGCATCACCCGGCTGCAGGAGAAGGAGGACCTGCAGGAGCTCAATGATCGCTTG
GCGGTCTACATCGACCGTGTGCGCTCGCTGGAAACGGAGAACGCAGGGCTGCGCCTTCGCATCACCGAGT
CTGAAGAGGTGGTCAGCCGCGAGGTGTCCGGCATCAAGGCCGCCTACGAGGCCGAGCTCGGGGATGCCCG
CAAGACCCTTGACTCAGTAGCCAAGGAGCGCGCCCGCCTGCAGCTGGAGCTGAGCAAAGTGCGTGAGGAG
TTTAAGGAGCTGAAAGCGCGCAATACCAAGAAGGAGGGTGACCTGATAGCTGCTCAGGCTCGGCTGAAGG
ACCTGGAGGCTCTGCTGAACTCCAAGGAGGCCGCACTGAGCACTGCTCTCAGTGAGAAGCGCACGCTGGA
GGGCGAGCTGCATGATCTGCGGGGCCAGGTGGCCAAGCTTGAGGCAGCCCTAGGTGAGGCCAAGAAGCAA
CTTCAGGATGAGATGCTGCGGCGGGTGGATGCTGAGAACAGGCTGCAGACCATGAAGGAGGAACTGGACT
TCCAGAAGAACATCTACAGTGAGGAGCTGCGTGAGACCAAGCGCCGTCATGAGACCCGACTGGTGGAGAT
TGACAATGGGAAGCAGCGTGAGTTTGAGAGCCGGCTGGCGGATGCGCTGCAGGAACTGCGGGCCCAGCAT
GAGGACCAGGTGGAGCAGTATAAGAAGGAGCTGGAGAAGACTTATTCTGCCAAGCTGGACAATGCCAGGC
AGTCTGCTGAGAGGAACAGCAACCTGGTGGGGGCTGCCCACGAGGAGCTGCAGCAGTCGCGCATCCGCAT
CGACAGCCTCTCTGCCCAGCTCAGCCAGCTCCAGAAGCAGCTGGCAGCCAAGGAGGCGAAGCTTCGAGAC
CTGGAGGACTCACTGGCCCGTGAGCGGGACACCAGCCGGCGGCTGCTGGCGGAAAAGGAGCGGGAGATGG
CCGAGATGCGGGCAAGGATGCAGCAGCAGCTGGACGAGTACCAGGAGCTTCTGGACATCAAGCTGGCCCT
GGACATGGAGATCCACGCCTACCGCAAGCTCTTGGAGGGCGAGGAGGAGAGGCTACGCCTGTCCCCCAGC
CCTACCTCGCAGCGCAGCCGTGGCCGTGCTTCCTCTCACTCATCCCAGACACAGGGTGGGGGCAGCGTCA
CCAAAAAGCGCAAACTGGAGTCCACTGAGAGCCGCAGCAGCTTCTCACAGCACGCACGCACTAGCGGGCG
CGTGGCCGTGGAGGAGGTGGATGAGGAGGGCAAGTTTGTCCGGCTGCGCAACAAGTCCAATGAGGACCAG
TCCATGGGCAATTGGCAGATCAAGCGCCAGAATGGAGATGATCCCTTGCTGACTTACCGGTTCCCACCAA
AGTTCACCCTGAAGGCTGGGCAGGTGGTGACGATCTGGGCTGCAGGAGCTGGGGCCACCCACAGCCCCCC
TACCGACCTGGTGTGGAAGGCACAGAACACCTGGGGCTGCGGGAACAGCCTGCGTACGGCTCTCATCAAC
TCCACTGGGGAAGAAGTGGCCATGCGCAAGCTGGTGCGCTCAGTGACTGTGGTTGAGGACGACGAGGATG
AGGATGGAGATGACCTGCTCCATCACCACCACGGCTCCCACTGCAGCAGCTCGGGGGACCCCGCTGAGTA
CAACCTGCGCTCGCGCACCGTGCTGTGCGGGACCTGCGGGCAGCCTGCCGACAAGGCATCTGCCAGCGGC
TCAGGAGCCCAGGTGGGCGGACCCATCTCCTCTGGCTCTTCTGCCTCCAGTGTCACGGTCACTCGCAGCT
ACCGCAGTGTGGGGGGCAGTGGGGGTGGCAGCTTCGGGGACAATCTGGTCACCCGCTCCTACCTCCTGGG
CAACTCCAGCCCCCGAACCCAGAGCCCCCAGAACTGCAGCATCATGTAATCTGTCTAGAAGAATTCGCGG
CCGCACTCGAGATATCTAGACCCAGCTTTCTTGTACAAAGTGGTTGATATCCAGCACAGTGGCGGCCGCT
CGACAATCAACCTCTGGATTACAAAATTTGTGAAAGATTGACTGGTATTCTTAACTATGTTGCTCCTTTT
ACGCTATGTGGATACGCTGCTTTAATGCCTTTGTATCATGCTATTGCTTCCCGTATGGCTTTCATTTTCT
CCTCCTTGTATAAATCCTGGTTGCTGTCTCTTTATGAGGAGTTGTGGCCCGTTGTCAGGCAACGTGGCGT
GGTGTGCACTGTGTTTGCTGACGCAACCCCCACTGGTTGGGGCATTGCCACCACCTGTCAGCTCCTTTCC
GGGACTTTCGCTTTCCCCCTCCCTATTGCCACGGCGGAACTCATCGCCGCCTGCCTTGCCCGCTGCTGGA
CAGGGGCTCGGCTGTTGGGCACTGACAATTCCGTGGTGTTGTCGGGGAAGCTGACGTCCTTTCCATGGCT
GCTCGCCTGTGTTGCCACCTGGATTCTGCGCGGGACGTCCTTCTGCTACGTCCCTTCGGCCCTCAATCCA
GCGGACCTTCCTTCCCGCGGCCTGCTGCCGGCTCTGCGGCCTCTTCCGCGTCTTCGCCTTCGCCCTCAGA
CGAGTCGGATCTCCCTTTGGGCCGCCTCCCCGCCTGGAATTCTGCAGATATCCGGACTAGTGATCTAATT
CTACCGGGTAGGGGAGGCGCTTTTCCCAAGGCAGTCTGGAGCATGCGCTTTAGCAGCCCCGCTGGGCACT
TGGCGCTACACAAGTGGCCTCTGGCCTCGCACACATTCCACATCCACCGGTAGGCGCCAACCGGCTCCGT
TCTTTGGTGGCCCCTTCGCGCCACCTTCTACTCCTCCCCTAGTCAGGAAGTTCCCCCCCGCCCCGCAGCT
CGCGTCGTGCAGGACGTGACAAATGGAAGTAGCACGTCTCACTAGTCTCGTGCAGATGGACAGCACCGCT
GAGCAATGGAAGCGGGTAGGCCTTTGGGGCAGCGGCCAATAGCAGCTTTGCTCCTTCGCTTTCTGGGCTC
AGAGGCTGGGAAGGGGTGGGTCCGGGGGCGGGCTCAGGGGCGGGCTCAGGGGCGGGGCGGGCGCCCGAAG
GTCCTCCGGAGGCCCGGCATTCTGCACGCTTCAAAAGCGCACGTCTGCCGCGCTGTTCTCCTCTTCCTCA
TCTCCGGGCCTTTCGACCTGCAGCCAATATGGGATCGGCCATTGAACAAGATGGATTGCACGCAGGTTCT
CCGGCCGCTTGGGTGGAGAGGCTATTCGGCTATGACTGGGCACAACAGACAATCGGCTGCTCTGATGCCG
CCGTGTTCCGGCTGTCAGCGCAGGGGCGCCCGGTTCTTTTTGTCAAGACCGACCTGTCCGGTGCCCTGAA
TGAACTGCAGGACGAGGCAGCGCGGCTATCGTGGCTGGCCACGACGGGCGTTCCTTGCGCAGCTGTGCTC
GACGTTGTCACTGAAGCGGGAAGGGACTGGCTGCTATTGGGCGAAGTGCCGGGGCAGGATCTCCTGTCAT
CTCACCTTGCTCCTGCCGAGAAAGTATCCATCATGGCTGATGCAATGCGGCGGCTGCATACGCTTGATCC
GGCTACCTGCCCATTCGACCACCAAGCGAAACATCGCATCGAGCGAGCACGTACTCGGATGGAAGCCGGT
CTTGTCGATCAGGATGATCTGGACGAAGAGCATCAGGGGCTCGCGCCAGCCGAACTGTTCGCCAGGCTCA
AGGCGCGCATGCCCGACGGCGAGGATCTCGTCGTGACCCATGGCGATGCCTGCTTGCCGAATATCATGGT
GGAAAATGGCCGCTTTTCTGGATTCATCGACTGTGGCCGGCTGGGTGTGGCGGACCGCTATCAGGACATA
GCGTTGGCTACCCGTGATATTGCTGAAGAGCTTGGCGGCGAATGGGCTGACCGCTTCCTCGTGCTTTACG
GTATCGCCGCTCCCGATTCGCAGCGCATCGCCTTCTATCGCCTTCTTGACGAGTTCTTCTGAGGGGATCC
GTCGAGGGCCCGGTACCTTTAAGACCAATGACTTACAAGGCAGCTGTAGATCTTAGCCACTTTTTAAAAG
AAAAGGGGGGACTGGAAGGGCTAGCTCACTCCCAACGAAGACAAGATCTGCTTTTTGCTTGTACTGGGTC
TCTCTGGTTAGACCAGATCTGAGCCTGGGAGCTCTCTGGCTAACTAGGGAACCCACTGCTTAAGCCTCAA
TAAAGCTTGCCTTGAGTGCTTCAAGTAGTGTGTGCCCGTCTGTTGTGTGACTCTGGTAACTAGAGATCCC
TCAGACCCTTTTAGTCAGTGTGGAAAATCTCTAGCAGTAGTAGTTCATGTCATCTTATTATTCAGTATTT
ATAACTTGCAAAGAAATGAATATCAGAGAGTGAGAGGAACTTGTTTATTGCAGCTTATAATGGTTACAAA
TAAAGCAATAGCATCACAAATTTCACAAATAAAGCATTTTTTTCACTGCATTCTAGTTGTGGTTTGTCCA
AACTCATCAATGTATCTTATCATGTCTGGCTCTAGCTATCCCGCCCCTAACTCCGCCCATCCCGCCCCTA
ACTCCGCCCAGTTCCGCCCATTCTCCGCCCCATGGCTGACTAATTTTTTTTATTTATGCAGAGGCCGAGG
CCGCCTCGGCCTCTGAGCTATTCCAGAAGTAGTGAGGAGGCTTTTTTGGAGGCCTAGGGACGTACCCAAT
TCGCCCTATAGTGAGTCGTATTACGCGCGCTCACTGGCCGTCGTTTTACAACGTCGTGACTGGGAAAACC
CTGGCGTTACCCAACTTAATCGCCTTGCAGCACATCCCCCTTTCGCCAGCTGGCGTAATAGCGAAGAGGC
CCGCACCGATCGCCCTTCCCAACAGTTGCGCAGCCTGAATGGCGAATGGG
[124 nt withheld, positions 8521-8644]
C
[91 nt withheld, positions 8646-8736]
A
[49 nt withheld, positions 8738-8786]
CCTTTGACGTTGGAGTCCACGTTCTTT
[37 nt withheld, positions 8814-8850]
ACCCTATCTCGGTCTATTCTTTTGATTTATAAGGGATTTTGCCGATTTCGGCCTATTGGTTAAAAAATGA
GCTGATTTAACAAAAATTTAACGCGAATTTTAACAAAATATTAACGCTTACAATTTAGGTGGCACTTTTC
GGGGAAATGTGCGCGGAACCCCTATTTGTTTATTTTTCTAAATACATTCAAATATGTATCCGCTCATGAG
ACAATAACCCTGATAAATGCTTCAATAATATTGAAAAAGGAAGAGTATGAGTATTCAACATTTCCGTGTC
GCCCTTATTCCCTTTTTTGCGGCATTTTGCCTTCCTGTTTTTGCTCACCCAGAAACGCTGGTGAAAGTAA
AAGATGCTGAAGATCAGTTGGGTGCACGAGTGGGTTACATCGAACTGGATCTCAACAGCGGTAAGATCCT
TGAGAGTTTTCGCCCCGAAGAACGTTTTCCAATGATGAGCACTTTTAAAGTTCTGCTATGTGGCGCGGTA
TTATCCCGTATTGACGCCGGGCAAGAGCAACTCGGTCGCCGCATACACTATTCTCAGAATGACTTGGTTG
AGTACTCACCAGTCACAGAAAAGCATCTTACGGATGGCATGACAGTAAGAGAATTATGCAGTGCTGCCAT
AACCATGAGTGATAACACTGCGGCCAACTTACTTCTGACAACGATCGGAGGACCGAAGGAGCTAACCGCT
TTTTTGCACAACATGGGGGATCATGTAACTCGCCTTGATCGTTGGGAACCGGAGCTGAATGAAGCCATAC
CAAACGACGAGCGTGACACCACGATGCCTGTAGCAATGGCAACAACGTTGCGCAAACTATTAACTGGCGA
ACTACTTACTCTAGCTTCCCGGCAACAATTAATAGACTGGATGGAGGCGGATAAAGTTGCAGGACCACTT
CTGCGCTCGGCCCTTCCGGCTGGCTGGTTTATTGCTGATAAATCTGGAGCCGGTGAGCGTGGGTCTCGCG
GTATCATTGCAGCACTGGGGCCAGATGGTAAGCCCTCCCGTATCGTAGTTATCTACACGACGGGGAGTCA
GGCAACTATGGATGAACGAAATAGACAGATCGCTGAGATAGGTGCCTCACTGATTAAGCATTGGTAACTG
TCAGACCAAGTTTACTCATATATACTTTAGATTGATTTAAAACTTCATTTTTAATTTAAAAGGATCTAGG
TGAAGATCCTTTTTGATAATCTCATGACCAAAATCCCTTAACGTGAGTTTTCGTTCCACTGAGCGTCAGA
CCCCGTAGAAAAGATCAAAGGATCTTCTTGAGATCCTTTTTTTCTGCGCGTAATCTGCTGCTTGCAAACA
AAAAAACCACCGCTACCAGCGGTGGTTTGTTTGCCGGATCAAGAGCTACCAACTCTTTTTCCGAAGGTAA
CTGGCTTCAGCAGAGCGCAGATACCAAATACTGTTCTTCTAGTGTAGCCGTAGTTAGGCCACCACTTCAA
GAACTCTGTAGCACCGCCTACATACCTCGCTCTGCTAATCCTGTTACCAGTGGCTGCTGCCAGTGGCGAT
AAGTCGTGTCTTACCGGGTTGGACTCAAGACGATAGTTACCGGATAAGGCGCAGCGGTCGGGCTGAACGG
GGGGTTCGTGCACACAGCCCAGCTTGGAGCGAACGACCTACACCGAACTGAGATACCTACAGCGTGAGCT
ATGAGAAAGCGCCACGCTTCCCGAAGGGAGAAAGGCGGACAGGTATCCGGTAAGCGGCAGGGTCGGAACA
GGAGAGCGCACGAGGGAGCTTCCAGGGGGAAACGCCTGGTATCTTTATAGTCCTGTCGGGTTTCGCCACC
TCTGACTTGAGCGTCGATTTTTGTGATGCTCGTCAGGGGGGCGGAGCCTATGGAAAAACGCCAGCAACGC
GGCCTTTTTACGGTTCCTGGCCTTTTGCTGGCCTTTTGCTCA
